Addgene plasmid #107210: xyl3.2
Purpose: Xylanase design 3.2
Depositing lab: Sarel Fleishman. Depositing organization: Weizmann Institute of Science. Publication: Highly active enzymes by automated combinatorial backbone assembly and sequence design. Lapidoth G, Khersonsky O, Lipsh R, Dym O, Albeck S, Rogotner S, Fleishman SJ. Nat Commun. 2018 Jul 17;9(1):2780. doi: 10.1038/s41467-018-05205-5. PubMed 30018322.
Backbone
  Vector backbone: pETMBPH
  Total vector size (bp): 6263
  Vector type: Bacterial Expression
Growth in bacteria
  Bacterial resistance: Kanamycin, 50 μg/mL
  Growth temperature: 37°C
  Growth strain: DH5alpha
  Copy number: Low Copy
Gene/Insert
  Gene/Insert name: xyl3.2
  Species: Synthetic
  Insert size (bp): 1053
  Cloning method: Restriction Enzyme; 5′ cloning site EcoRI (unknown if destroyed); 3′ cloning site PstI (unknown if destroyed)
  Sequencing primers: 5′ ACTAGTGGTTCTGGTTCCGCGGGTG; 3′ CCCGTTTAGAGGCCCCAAGG
Terms and licenses: Academic/Nonprofit Terms; Industry Terms: Not Available to Industry
How to cite: xyl3.2 was a gift from Sarel Fleishman (Addgene plasmid # 107210 ; http://n2t.net/addgene:107210 ; RRID:Addgene_107210)
