[The description below was written by a language model from this plasmid's Addgene catalogue record and pLannotate feature annotations shown in this document.]
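Description:
xyl3.2 is a bacterial expression plasmid built on the pETMBPH backbone, a pET-style vector for producing a recombinant protein as a maltose-binding protein fusion in E. coli. It carries a kanamycin resistance gene (aph(3')-Ia) for selection and a ColE1/pMB1-type origin accompanied by the rop gene and bom region. This arrangement keeps copy number low, in agreement with the catalogue annotation. An f1 origin is also present, as are short remnants of a tetracycline resistance gene that appear to be backbone leftovers rather than functional markers.

The payload is a synthetic, computationally designed xylanase of about 1.05 kb, cloned between EcoRI and PstI sites. The annotation software matches it to the xylanase XYN1 of Geobacillus stearothermophilus, indicating that this natural enzyme is its closest match. Expression is driven by a T7 promoter with an adjacent lac operator and the T7 gene 10 ribosome binding site, and a plasmid-borne lacI gene supplies repressor. Transcription therefore depends on T7 RNA polymerase in the host and is inducible with IPTG. The reading frame appears to begin with a short histidine-tag fragment, followed by cytosolic MBP lacking its signal sequence, then a TEV protease site and the xylanase, so the solubility and purification partner can be cleaved off. A further histidine-tag fragment lies downstream of the insert before the T7 terminator, though the record does not show whether it is in frame.

The record describes the plasmid simply as xylanase design 3.2, one of a set of designed enzymes intended for expression and characterisation. The sequenced record is 7,293 nt, somewhat longer than the sum of the listed backbone and insert sizes.
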