Features (pLannotate 1.2.2; 22 found; start..end, strand, type, name):
      1..19      +  promoter       T7 promoter: promoter for bacteriophage T7 RNA polymerase
     20..44      +  protein_bind   lac operator: The lac repressor binds to the lac operator to inhibit transcription in E. coli. This inhibition can be relieved by adding lactose or isopropyl-β-D-thiogalactopyranoside (IPTG). lac repressor encoded by lacI
     59..81      +  RBS            RBS: efficient ribosome binding site from bacteriophage T7 gene 10 (Olins and Rangwala, 1989)
    101..117     +  CDS            capTEV™ (fragment): composite tag for in vivo biotinylation, TEV protease cleavage, and 6xHis tagging
    119..1216    +  CDS            MBP: maltose binding protein from E. coli; malE (mutated); This version of the gene does not encode a signal sequence, so MBP will remain in the cytosol.
   1241..1259    +  CDS            TEV site (fragment): tobacco etch virus (TEV) protease recognition and cleavage site
   1280..2329    +  CDS            XYN1_GEOSE (fragment): Experimental evidence at protein level: Swiss-Prot protein existence level 1. From Geobacillus stearothermophilus (Bacillus stearothermophilus).
   2375..2398    +  CDS            9xHis (fragment): 9xHis affinity tag
   2424..2467    +  CDS            SET1 (fragment): solubility-enhancement tag derived from T7 phage gene 10B
   2475..2522    +  terminator     T7 terminator: transcription terminator for bacteriophage T7 RNA polymerase
   2559..2987    +  rep_origin     f1 ori (sequence partly withheld): f1 bacteriophage origin of replication; arrow indicates direction of (+) strand synthesis
   3040..3097    +  promoter       AmpR promoter (fragment): bla
   3106..3921    -  CDS            KanR: aminoglycoside phosphotransferase; aph(3')-Ia; confers resistance to kanamycin in bacteria or G418 (Geneticin®) in eukaryotes
   4043..4631    +  rep_origin     ori: high-copy-number ColE1/pMB1/pBR322/pUC origin of replication
   4817..4956    -  misc_feature   bom: basis of mobility region from pBR322
   5058..5249    -  CDS            rop: Rop protein, which maintains plasmids at low copy number; rop
   5266..5646    +  CDS            YPB1_ECOLX: Protein predicted: Swiss-Prot protein existence level 4. From Escherichia coli.
   5708..5772    -  CDS            TcR (fragment): tetracycline efflux protein; tet; confers resistance to tetracycline
   5787..5808    -  protein_bind   CAP binding site: CAP binding activates transcription in the presence of cAMP. E. coli catabolite activator protein
   5821..6903    -  CDS            lacI: lac repressor; lacI; The lac repressor binds to the lac operator to inhibit transcription in E. coli. This inhibition can be relieved by adding lactose or isopropyl-β-D-thiogalactopyranoside (IPTG).
   6904..6981    -  promoter       lacI promoter: lacI
   6989..7268    -  CDS            TcR (fragment): tetracycline efflux protein; tet; confers resistance to tetracycline
>Addgene plasmid #107210 | xyl3.2 | addgene full sequence | sequence record 206267 | Addgene NGS Result
TAATACGACTCACTATAGGGGAATTGTGAGCGGATAACAATTCCCCTCTAGAAATAATTTTGTTTAACTT
TAAGAAGGAGATATACATATGGGCAGCAGCCATCATCATCATCATCACAAAATCGAAGAAGGTAAACTGG
TAATCTGGATTAACGGCGATAAAGGCTATAACGGTCTCGCTGAAGTCGGTAAGAAATTCGAGAAAGATAC
CGGAATTAAAGTCACCGTTGAGCATCCGGATAAACTGGAAGAGAAATTCCCACAGGTTGCGGCAACTGGC
GATGGCCCTGACATTATCTTCTGGGCACACGACCGCTTTGGTGGCTACGCTCAATCTGGCCTGTTGGCTG
AAATCACCCCGGACAAAGCGTTCCAGGACAAGCTGTATCCGTTTACCTGGGATGCCGTACGTTACAACGG
CAAGCTGATTGCTTACCCGATCGCTGTTGAAGCGTTATCGCTGATTTATAACAAAGATCTGCTGCCGAAC
CCGCCAAAAACCTGGGAAGAGATCCCGGCGCTGGATAAAGAACTGAAAGCGAAAGGTAAGAGCGCGCTGA
TGTTCAACCTGCAAGAACCGTACTTCACCTGGCCGCTGATTGCTGCTGACGGGGGTTATGCGTTCAAGTA
TGAAAACGGCAAGCACGACATTAAAGACGTGGGCGTGGATAACGCTGGCGCGAAAGCGGGTCTGACCTTC
CTGGTTGACCTGATTAAAAACAAACACATGAATGCAGACACCGATTACTCCATCGCAGAAGCTGCCTTTA
ATAAAGGCGAAACAGCGATGACCATCAACGGCCCGTGGGCATGGTCCAACATCGACACCAGCAAAGTGAA
TTATGGTGTAACGGTACTGCCGACCTTCAAGGGTCAACCATCCAAACCGTTCGTTGGCGTGCTGAGCGCA
GGTATTAACGCCGCCAGTCCGAACAAAGAGCTGGCAAAAGAGTTCCTCGAAAACTATCTGCTGACTGATG
AAGGTCTGGAAGCGGTTAATAAAGACAAACCGCTGGGTGCCGTAGCGCTGAAGTCTTACGAGGAAGAGTT
GGCGAAAGATCCACGTATTGCCGCCACCATGGAAAACGCCCAGAAAGGTGAAATCATGCCGAACATCCCG
CAGATGTCCGCTTTCTGGTATGCCGTGCGTACTGCGGTGATCAACGCCGCCAGCGGTCGTCAGACTGTCG
ATGAAGCCCTGAAAGACGCGCAGACTACTAGTGGTTCTGGTTCCGCGGGTGAAAACCTGTACTTCCAGGG
TACCATTGGATCCGAATTCAAACCGCACATCTCTGCGCTGAACGCGCCGTCTCTGGCGGAACGTTACAAA
AACTACTTCTACATCGGTGCGGCGGTTGAACCGGACCAGACCACCAAAGAAAAGAACGCGAAAATGCTGC
GTCGTCACTTCGACATGATCGTTGCGGAAAACGCGATGAAACCGGAAGCGCTGGAACCGACCGAAGGTAA
CTTCACCTTCGACAACGCGAACAAAATCGTTGACTTCGCGATCGCGCACAACATGAAAATGCGTGGTCAC
ACCCTGCTGTGGCACAACCAGATCCCGGAATGGTTCTTCCGTGACCCGTCTGACCCGTCTAAACCGGCGT
CTCGTGACCTGCTGTTGCAACGTCTGCGTGACCACATCACCACCGTTCTGGACCACTTCAAAACCAAATA
CGGTTCTCAGAACCCGATCATCGGTTGGGACGTTGTTAACGAAGTTCTGGACGACAACGGTAACCTGCGT
AACTCTAAATTCTTGCAAATCATCGGTCCGGACTACATCGAAAAAGCGTTCCGTTTCGCGCACGAAGCGG
ACCCGTCTGCGAAACTGTTCATGAACGACTACAACACCGAACAGGAACCGAAACGTCAGGGTATCTACGA
ACTGATCAAAAAACTGAAAGAACGTGGTGCGCCGATCGACGGTGTTGGTATGCAGGCGCACGTTACCATC
GACTGGCCGCCGGTTGACGAAATCAAGAAAGCGATCCAGATGTTCGCGGCGCTGGGTCTGGAAGTTCAGA
TCACCGAACTGGACGTTTCTCTGTACGGTTGGCCGCCGCGTCCGGCGTACCCGACCTACGACGCGATCCC
GGAAGAACGTTTCCAGGCGCAGGCGGACCGTTACCGTCAGCTGTTCGAACTGTTCGAAGAACTGAAAGAC
AAAATCTCTGCGGTTACCTTCTGGGGTATCGCGGACAACCACACCTGGCTGGACGACCGTGCGCGTGAAT
ACAACAACGGTGTTGGTAAAGACGCGCCGTTCGTTTTCGACCCGAACTACCGTGTTAAACCGGCGTACTG
GGCGATCATCAACCACAAATAACTGCAGGCGAGCTCCGTCGACAAGCTTGCGGCCGCACTCGAGCACCAC
CACCACCACCACCACCACTAATTGATTAATACCTAGGCTGCTAAACAAAGCCCGAAAGGAAGCTGAGTTG
GCTGCTGCCACCGCTGAGCAATAACTAGCATAACCCCTTGGGGCCTCTAAACGGGTCTTGAGGGGTTTTT
TGCTGAAAGGAGGAACTATATCCGGATTGGCGAATGGG
[124 nt withheld, positions 2559-2682]
C
[91 nt withheld, positions 2684-2774]
A
[49 nt withheld, positions 2776-2824]
CCTTTGACGTTGGAGTCCACGTTCTTT
[37 nt withheld, positions 2852-2888]
ACCCTATCTCGGTCTATTCTTTTGATTTATAAGGGATTTTGCCGATTTCGGCCTATTGGTTAAAAAATGA
GCTGATTTAACAAAAATTTAACGCGAATTTTAACAAAATATTAACGCTTACAATTTAGGTGGCACTTTTC
GGGGAAATGTGCGCGGAACCCCTATTTGTTTATTTTTCTAAATACATTCAAATATGTATCCGCTCATGAA
TTAATTCTTAGAAAAACTCATCGAGCATCAAATGAAACTGCAATTTATTCATATCAGGATTATCAATACC
ATATTTTTGAAAAAGCCGTTTCTGTAATGAAGGAGAAAACTCACCGAGGCAGTTCCATAGGATGGCAAGA
TCCTGGTATCGGTCTGCGATTCCGACTCGTCCAACATCAATACAACCTATTAATTTCCCCTCGTCAAAAA
TAAGGTTATCAAGTGAGAAATCACCATGAGTGACGACTGAATCCGGTGAGAATGGCAAAAGTTTATGCAT
TTCTTTCCAGACTTGTTCAACAGGCCAGCCATTACGCTCGTCATCAAAATCACTCGCATCAACCAAACCG
TTATTCATTCGTGATTGCGCCTGAGCGAGACGAAATACGCGATCGCTGTTAAAAGGACAATTACAAACAG
GAATCGAATGCAACCGGCGCAGGAACACTGCCAGCGCATCAACAATATTTTCACCTGAATCAGGATATTC
TTCTAATACCTGGAATGCTGTTTTCCCGGGGATCGCAGTGGTGAGTAACCATGCATCATCAGGAGTACGG
ATAAAATGCTTGATGGTCGGAAGAGGCATAAATTCCGTCAGCCAGTTTAGTCTGACCATCTCATCTGTAA
CATCATTGGCAACGCTACCTTTGCCATGTTTCAGAAACAACTCTGGCGCATCGGGCTTCCCATACAATCG
ATAGATTGTCGCACCTGATTGCCCGACATTATCGCGAGCCCATTTATACCCATATAAATCAGCATCCATG
TTGGAATTTAATCGCGGCCTAGAGCAAGACGTTTCCCGTTGAATATGGCTCATAACACCCCTTGTATTAC
TGTTTATGTAAGCAGACAGTTTTATTGTTCATGACCAAAATCCCTTAACGTGAGTTTTCGTTCCACTGAG
CGTCAGACCCCGTAGAAAAGATCAAAGGATCTTCTTGAGATCCTTTTTTTCTGCGCGTAATCTGCTGCTT
GCAAACAAAAAAACCACCGCTACCAGCGGTGGTTTGTTTGCCGGATCAAGAGCTACCAACTCTTTTTCCG
AAGGTAACTGGCTTCAGCAGAGCGCAGATACCAAATACTGTCCTTCTAGTGTAGCCGTAGTTAGGCCACC
ACTTCAAGAACTCTGTAGCACCGCCTACATACCTCGCTCTGCTAATCCTGTTACCAGTGGCTGCTGCCAG
TGGCGATAAGTCGTGTCTTACCGGGTTGGACTCAAGACGATAGTTACCGGATAAGGCGCAGCGGTCGGGC
TGAACGGGGGGTTCGTGCACACAGCCCAGCTTGGAGCGAACGACCTACACCGAACTGAGATACCTACAGC
GTGAGCTATGAGAAAGCGCCACGCTTCCCGAAGGGAGAAAGGCGGACAGGTATCCGGTAAGCGGCAGGGT
CGGAACAGGAGAGCGCACGAGGGAGCTTCCAGGGGGAAACGCCTGGTATCTTTATAGTCCTGTCGGGTTT
CGCCACCTCTGACTTGAGCGTCGATTTTTGTGATGCTCGTCAGGGGGGCGGAGCCTATGGAAAAACGCCA
GCAACGCGGCCTTTTTACGGTTCCTGGCCTTTTGCTGGCCTTTTGCTCACATGTTCTTTCCTGCGTTATC
CCCTGATTCTGTGGATAACCGTATTACCGCCTTTGAGTGAGCTGATACCGCTCGCCGCAGCCGAACGACC
GAGCGCAGCGAGTCAGTGAGCGAGGAAGCGGAAGAGCGCCTGATGCGGTATTTTCTCCTTACGCATCTGT
GCGGTATTTCACACCGCAATGGTGCACTCTCAGTACAATCTGCTCTGATGCCGCATAGTTAAGCCAGTAT
ACACTCCGCTATCGCTACGTGACTGGGTCATGGCTGCGCCCCGACACCCGCCAACACCCGCTGACGCGCC
CTGACGGGCTTGTCTGCTCCCGGCATCCGCTTACAGACAAGCTGTGACCGTCTCCGGGAGCTGCATGTGT
CAGAGGTTTTCACCGTCATCACCGAAACGCGCGAGGCAGCTGCGGTAAAGCTCATCAGCGTGGTCGTGAA
GCGATTCACAGATGTCTGCCTGTTCATCCGCGTCCAGCTCGTTGAGTTTCTCCAGAAGCGTTAATGTCTG
GCTTCTGATAAAGCGGGCCATGTTAAGGGCGGTTTTTTCCTGTTTGGTCACTGATGCCTCCGTGTAAGGG
GGATTTCTGTTCATGGGGGTAATGATACCGATGAAACGAGAGAGGATGCTCACGATACGGGTTACTGATG
ATGAACATGCCCGGTTACTGGAACGTTGTGAGGGTAAACAACTGGCGGTATGGATGCGGCGGGACCAGAG
AAAAATCACTCAGGGTCAATGCCAGCGCTTCGTTAATACAGATGTAGGTGTTCCACAGGGTAGCCAGCAG
CATCCTGCGATGCAGATCCGGAACATAATGGTGCAGGGCGCTGACTTCCGCGTTTCCAGACTTTACGAAA
CACGGAAACCGAAGACCATTCATGTTGTTGCTCAGGTCGCAGACGTTTTGCAGCAGCAGTCGCTTCACGT
TCGCTCGCGTATCGGTGATTCATTCTGCTAACCAGTAAGGCAACCCCGCCAGCCTAGCCGGGTCCTCAAC
GACAGGAGCACGATCATGCTAGTCATGCCCCGCGCCCACCGGAAGGAGCTGACTGGGTTGAAGGCTCTCA
AGGGCATCGGTCGAGATCCCGGTGCCTAATGAGTGAGCTAACTTACATTAATTGCGTTGTGCTCACTGCC
CGCTTTCCAGTCGGGAAACCTGTCGTGCCAGCTGCATTAATGAATCGGCCAACGCGCGGGGAGAGGCGGT
TTGCGTATTGGGCGCCAGGGTGGTTTTTCTTTTCACCAGTGAGACGGGCAACAGCTGATTGCCCTTCACC
GCCTGGCCCTGAGAGAGTTGCAGCAAGCGGTCCACGCTGGTTTGCCCCAGCAGGCGAAAATCCTGTTTGA
TGGTGGTTAACGGCGGGATATAACATGAGCTGTCTTCGGTATCGTCGTATCCCACTACCGAGATGTCCGC
ACCAACGCGCAGCCCGGACTCGGTAATGGCGCGCATTGCGCCCAGCGCCATCTGATCGTTGGCAACCAGC
ATCGCAGTGGGAACGATGCCCTCATTCAGCATTTGCATGGTTTGTTGAAAACCGGACATGGCACTCCAGT
CGCCTTCCCGTTCCGCTATCGGCTGAATTTGATTGCGAGTGAGATATTTATGCCAGCCAGCCAGACGCAG
ACGCGCCGAGACAGAACTTAATGGGCCCGCTAACAGCGCGATTTGCTGGTGACCCAATGCGACCAGATGC
TCCACGCCCAGTCGCGTACCGTCTTCATGGGAGAAAATAATACTGTTGATGGGTGTCTGGTCAGAGACAT
CAAGAAATAACGCCGGAACATTAGTGCAGGCAGCTTCCACAGCAATGGCATCCTGGTCATCCAGCGGATA
GTTAATGATCAGCCCACTGACGCGTTGCGCGAGAAGATTGTGCACCGCCGCTTTACAGGCTTCGACGCCG
CTTCGTTCTACCATCGACACCACCACGCTGGCACCCAGTTGATCGGCGCGAGATTTAATCGCCGCGACAA
TTTGCGACGGCGCGTGCAGGGCCAGACTGGAGGTGGCAACGCCAATCAGCAACGACTGTTTGCCCGCCAG
TTGTTGTGCCACGCGGTTGGGAATGTAATTCAGCTCCGCCATCGCCGCTTCCACTTTTTCCCGCGTTTTC
GCAGAAACGTGGCTGGCCTGGTTCACCACGCGGGAAACGGTCTGATAAGAGACACCGGCATACTCTGCGA
CATCGTATAACGTTACTGGTTTCACATTCACCACCCTGAATTGACTCTCTTCCGGGCGCTATCATGCCAT
ACCGCGAAAGGTTTTGCGCCATTCGATGGTGTCCTGGATCTCGACGCTCTCCCTTATGCGACTCCTGCAT
TAGGAAGCAGCCCAGTAGTAGGTTGAGGCCGTTGAGCACCGCCGCCGCAAGGAATGGTGCATGCAAGGAG
ATGGCGCCCAACAGTCCCCCGGCCACGGGGCCTGCCACCATACCCACGCCGAAACAAGCGCTCATGAGCC
CGAAGTGGCGAGCCCGATCTTCCCCATCGGTGATGTCGGCGATATAGGCGCCAGCAACCGCACCTGTGGC
GCCGGTGATGCCGGCCACGATGCGTCCGGCGTAGAGGATCGAGATCGATCTCGATCCCGCGAAAT
