>Addgene plasmid #107210 | xyl3.2 | depositor partial sequence | sequence record 202246 | xyl3.2 sequence 7297 bps
TGGCGAATGGG
[124 nt withheld, positions 12-135]
C
[91 nt withheld, positions 137-227]
A
[49 nt withheld, positions 229-277]
CCTTTGACGTTGGAGTCCACGTTCTTT
[37 nt withheld, positions 305-341]
ACCCTATCTCGGTCTATTCTTTTGATTTATAAGGGATTTTGCCGATTTCGGCCTATTGGTTAAAAAATGA
GCTGATTTAACAAAAATTTAACGCGAATTTTAACAAAATATTAACGTTTACAATTTCAGGTGGCACTTTT
CGGGGAAATGTGCGCGGAACCCCTATTTGTTTATTTTTCTAAATACATTCAAATATGTATCCGCTCATGA
ATTAATTCTTAGAAAAACTCATCGAGCATCAAATGAAACTGCAATTTATTCATATCAGGATTATCAATAC
CATATTTTTGAAAAAGCCGTTTCTGTAATGAAGGAGAAAACTCACCGAGGCAGTTCCATAGGATGGCAAG
ATCCTGGTATCGGTCTGCGATTCCGACTCGTCCAACATCAATACAACCTATTAATTTCCCCTCGTCAAAA
ATAAGGTTATCAAGTGAGAAATCACCATGAGTGACGACTGAATCCGGTGAGAATGGCAAAAGTTTATGCA
TTTCTTTCCAGACTTGTTCAACAGGCCAGCCATTACGCTCGTCATCAAAATCACTCGCATCAACCAAACC
GTTATTCATTCGTGATTGCGCCTGAGCGAGACGAAATACGCGATCGCTGTTAAAAGGACAATTACAAACA
GGAATCGAATGCAACCGGCGCAGGAACACTGCCAGCGCATCAACAATATTTTCACCTGAATCAGGATATT
CTTCTAATACCTGGAATGCTGTTTTCCCGGGGATCGCAGTGGTGAGTAACCATGCATCATCAGGAGTACG
GATAAAATGCTTGATGGTCGGAAGAGGCATAAATTCCGTCAGCCAGTTTAGTCTGACCATCTCATCTGTA
ACATCATTGGCAACGCTACCTTTGCCATGTTTCAGAAACAACTCTGGCGCATCGGGCTTCCCATACAATC
GATAGATTGTCGCACCTGATTGCCCGACATTATCGCGAGCCCATTTATACCCATATAAATCAGCATCCAT
GTTGGAATTTAATCGCGGCCTAGAGCAAGACGTTTCCCGTTGAATATGGCTCATAACACCCCTTGTATTA
CTGTTTATGTAAGCAGACAGTTTTATTGTTCATGACCAAAATCCCTTAACGTGAGTTTTCGTTCCACTGA
GCGTCAGACCCCGTAGAAAAGATCAAAGGATCTTCTTGAGATCCTTTTTTTCTGCGCGTAATCTGCTGCT
TGCAAACAAAAAAACCACCGCTACCAGCGGTGGTTTGTTTGCCGGATCAAGAGCTACCAACTCTTTTTCC
GAAGGTAACTGGCTTCAGCAGAGCGCAGATACCAAATACTGTCCTTCTAGTGTAGCCGTAGTTAGGCCAC
CACTTCAAGAACTCTGTAGCACCGCCTACATACCTCGCTCTGCTAATCCTGTTACCAGTGGCTGCTGCCA
GTGGCGATAAGTCGTGTCTTACCGGGTTGGACTCAAGACGATAGTTACCGGATAAGGCGCAGCGGTCGGG
CTGAACGGGGGGTTCGTGCACACAGCCCAGCTTGGAGCGAACGACCTACACCGAACTGAGATACCTACAG
CGTGAGCTATGAGAAAGCGCCACGCTTCCCGAAGGGAGAAAGGCGGACAGGTATCCGGTAAGCGGCAGGG
TCGGAACAGGAGAGCGCACGAGGGAGCTTCCAGGGGGAAACGCCTGGTATCTTTATAGTCCTGTCGGGTT
TCGCCACCTCTGACTTGAGCGTCGATTTTTGTGATGCTCGTCAGGGGGGCGGAGCCTATGGAAAAACGCC
AGCAACGCGGCCTTTTTACGGTTCCTGGCCTTTTGCTGGCCTTTTGCTCACATGTTCTTTCCTGCGTTAT
CCCCTGATTCTGTGGATAACCGTATTACCGCCTTTGAGTGAGCTGATACCGCTCGCCGCAGCCGAACGAC
CGAGCGCAGCGAGTCAGTGAGCGAGGAAGCGGAAGAGCGCCTGATGCGGTATTTTCTCCTTACGCATCTG
TGCGGTATTTCACACCGCATATATGGTGCACTCTCAGTACAATCTGCTCTGATGCCGCATAGTTAAGCCA
GTATACACTCCGCTATCGCTACGTGACTGGGTCATGGCTGCGCCCCGACACCCGCCAACACCCGCTGACG
CGCCCTGACGGGCTTGTCTGCTCCCGGCATCCGCTTACAGACAAGCTGTGACCGTCTCCGGGAGCTGCAT
GTGTCAGAGGTTTTCACCGTCATCACCGAAACGCGCGAGGCAGCTGCGGTAAAGCTCATCAGCGTGGTCG
TGAAGCGATTCACAGATGTCTGCCTGTTCATCCGCGTCCAGCTCGTTGAGTTTCTCCAGAAGCGTTAATG
TCTGGCTTCTGATAAAGCGGGCCATGTTAAGGGCGGTTTTTTCCTGTTTGGTCACTGATGCCTCCGTGTA
AGGGGGATTTCTGTTCATGGGGGTAATGATACCGATGAAACGAGAGAGGATGCTCACGATACGGGTTACT
GATGATGAACATGCCCGGTTACTGGAACGTTGTGAGGGTAAACAACTGGCGGTATGGATGCGGCGGGACC
AGAGAAAAATCACTCAGGGTCAATGCCAGCGCTTCGTTAATACAGATGTAGGTGTTCCACAGGGTAGCCA
GCAGCATCCTGCGATGCAGATCCGGAACATAATGGTGCAGGGCGCTGACTTCCGCGTTTCCAGACTTTAC
GAAACACGGAAACCGAAGACCATTCATGTTGTTGCTCAGGTCGCAGACGTTTTGCAGCAGCAGTCGCTTC
ACGTTCGCTCGCGTATCGGTGATTCATTCTGCTAACCAGTAAGGCAACCCCGCCAGCCTAGCCGGGTCCT
CAACGACAGGAGCACGATCATGCTAGTCATGCCCCGCGCCCACCGGAAGGAGCTGACTGGGTTGAAGGCT
CTCAAGGGCATCGGTCGAGATCCCGGTGCCTAATGAGTGAGCTAACTTACATTAATTGCGTTGCGCTCAC
TGCCCGCTTTCCAGTCGGGAAACCTGTCGTGCCAGCTGCATTAATGAATCGGCCAACGCGCGGGGAGAGG
CGGTTTGCGTATTGGGCGCCAGGGTGGTTTTTCTTTTCACCAGTGAGACGGGCAACAGCTGATTGCCCTT
CACCGCCTGGCCCTGAGAGAGTTGCAGCAAGCGGTCCACGCTGGTTTGCCCCAGCAGGCGAAAATCCTGT
TTGATGGTGGTTAACGGCGGGATATAACATGAGCTGTCTTCGGTATCGTCGTATCCCACTACCGAGATGT
CCGCACCAACGCGCAGCCCGGACTCGGTAATGGCGCGCATTGCGCCCAGCGCCATCTGATCGTTGGCAAC
CAGCATCGCAGTGGGAACGATGCCCTCATTCAGCATTTGCATGGTTTGTTGAAAACCGGACATGGCACTC
CAGTCGCCTTCCCGTTCCGCTATCGGCTGAATTTGATTGCGAGTGAGATATTTATGCCAGCCAGCCAGAC
GCAGACGCGCCGAGACAGAACTTAATGGGCCCGCTAACAGCGCGATTTGCTGGTGACCCAATGCGACCAG
ATGCTCCACGCCCAGTCGCGTACCGTCTTCATGGGAGAAAATAATACTGTTGATGGGTGTCTGGTCAGAG
ACATCAAGAAATAACGCCGGAACATTAGTGCAGGCAGCTTCCACAGCAATGGCATCCTGGTCATCCAGCG
GATAGTTAATGATCAGCCCACTGACGCGTTGCGCGAGAAGATTGTGCACCGCCGCTTTACAGGCTTCGAC
GCCGCTTCGTTCTACCATCGACACCACCACGCTGGCACCCAGTTGATCGGCGCGAGATTTAATCGCCGCG
ACAATTTGCGACGGCGCGTGCAGGGCCAGACTGGAGGTGGCAACGCCAATCAGCAACGACTGTTTGCCCG
CCAGTTGTTGTGCCACGCGGTTGGGAATGTAATTCAGCTCCGCCATCGCCGCTTCCACTTTTTCCCGCGT
TTTCGCAGAAACGTGGCTGGCCTGGTTCACCACGCGGGAAACGGTCTGATAAGAGACACCGGCATACTCT
GCGACATCGTATAACGTTACTGGTTTCACATTCACCACCCTGAATTGACTCTCTTCCGGGCGCTATCATG
CCATACCGCGAAAGGTTTTGCGCCATTCGATGGTGTCCGGGATCTCGACGCTCTCCCTTATGCGACTCCT
GCATTAGGAAGCAGCCCAGTAGTAGGTTGAGGCCGTTGAGCACCGCCGCCGCAAGGAATGGTGCATGCAA
GGAGATGGCGCCCAACAGTCCCCCGGCCACGGGGCCTGCCACCATACCCACGCCGAAACAAGCGCTCATG
AGCCCGAAGTGGCGAGCCCGATCTTCCCCATCGGTGATGTCGGCGATATAGGCGCCAGCAACCGCACCTG
TGGCGCCGGTGATGCCGGCCACGATGCGTCCGGCGTAGAGGATCGAGATCGATCTCGATCCCGCGAAATT
AATACGACTCACTATAGGGGAATTGTGAGCGGATAACAATTCCCCTCTAGAAATAATTTTGTTTAACTTT
AAGAAGGAGATATACATATGGGCAGCAGCCATCATCATCATCATCACAAAATCGAAGAAGGTAAACTGGT
AATCTGGATTAACGGCGATAAAGGCTATAACGGTCTCGCTGAAGTCGGTAAGAAATTCGAGAAAGATACC
GGAATTAAAGTCACCGTTGAGCATCCGGATAAACTGGAAGAGAAATTCCCACAGGTTGCGGCAACTGGCG
ATGGCCCTGACATTATCTTCTGGGCACACGACCGCTTTGGTGGCTACGCTCAATCTGGCCTGTTGGCTGA
AATCACCCCGGACAAAGCGTTCCAGGACAAGCTGTATCCGTTTACCTGGGATGCCGTACGTTACAACGGC
AAGCTGATTGCTTACCCGATCGCTGTTGAAGCGTTATCGCTGATTTATAACAAAGATCTGCTGCCGAACC
CGCCAAAAACCTGGGAAGAGATCCCGGCGCTGGATAAAGAACTGAAAGCGAAAGGTAAGAGCGCGCTGAT
GTTCAACCTGCAAGAACCGTACTTCACCTGGCCGCTGATTGCTGCTGACGGGGGTTATGCGTTCAAGTAT
GAAAACGGCAAGTACGACATTAAAGACGTGGGCGTGGATAACGCTGGCGCGAAAGCGGGTCTGACCTTCC
TGGTTGACCTGATTAAAAACAAACACATGAATGCAGACACCGATTACTCCATCGCAGAAGCTGCCTTTAA
TAAAGGCGAAACAGCGATGACCATCAACGGCCCGTGGGCATGGTCCAACATCGACACCAGCAAAGTGAAT
TATGGTGTAACGGTACTGCCGACCTTCAAGGGTCAACCATCCAAACCGTTCGTTGGCGTGCTGAGCGCAG
GTATTAACGCCGCCAGTCCGAACAAAGAGCTGGCAAAAGAGTTCCTCGAAAACTATCTGCTGACTGATGA
AGGTCTGGAAGCGGTTAATAAAGACAAACCGCTGGGTGCCGTAGCGCTGAAGTCTTACGAGGAAGAGTTG
GCGAAAGATCCACGTATTGCCGCCACCATGGAAAACGCCCAGAAAGGTGAAATCATGCCGAACATCCCGC
AGATGTCCGCTTTCTGGTATGCCGTGCGTACTGCGGTGATCAACGCCGCCAGCGGTCGTCAGACTGTCGA
TGAAGCCCTGAAAGACGCGCAGACTACTAGTGGTTCTGGTTCCGCGGGTGAAAACCTGTACTTCCAGGGT
ACCATTGGATCCGAATTCAAACCGCACATCTCTGCGCTGAACGCGCCGTCTCTGGCGGAACGTTACAAAA
ACTACTTCTACATCGGTGCGGCGGTTGAACCGGACCAGACCACCAAAGAAAAAAACGCGAAAATGCTGCG
TCGTCACTTCGACATGATCGTTGCGGAAAACGCGATGAAACCGGAAGCGCTGGAACCGACCGAAGGTAAC
TTCACCTTCGACAACGCGAACAAAATCGTTGACTTCGCGATCGCGCACAACATGAAAATGCGTGGTCACA
CCCTGCTGTGGCACAACCAGATCCCGGAATGGTTCTTCCGTGACCCGTCTGACCCGTCTAAACCGGCGTC
TCGTGACCTGCTGTTGCAACGTCTGCGTGACCACATCACCACCGTTCTGGACCACTTCAAAACCAAATAC
GGTTCTCAGAACCCGATCATCGGTTGGGACGTTGTTAACGAAGTTCTGGACGACAACGGTAACCTGCGTA
ACTCTAAATTCTTGCAAATCATCGGTCCGGACTACATCGAAAAAGCGTTCCGTTTCGCGCACGAAGCGGA
CCCGTCTGCGAAACTGTTCATGAACGACTACAACACCGAACAGGAACCGAAACGTCAGGGTATCTACGAA
CTGATCAAAAAACTGAAAGAACGTGGTGCGCCGATCGACGGTGTTGGTATGCAGGCGCACGTTACCATCG
ACTGGCCGCCGGTTGACGAAATCAAAAAAGCGATCCAGATGTTCGCGGCGCTGGGTCTGGAAGTTCAGAT
CACCGAACTGGACGTTTCTCTGTACGGTTGGCCGCCGCGTCCGGCGTACCCGACCTACGACGCGATCCCG
GAAGAACGTTTCCAGGCGCAGGCGGACCGTTACCGTCAGCTGTTCGAACTGTTCGAAGAACTGAAAGACA
AAATCTCTGCGGTTACCTTCTGGGGTATCGCGGACAACCACACCTGGCTGGACGACCGTGCGCGTGAATA
CAACAACGGTGTTGGTAAAGACGCGCCGTTCGTTTTCGACCCGAACTACCGTGTTAAACCGGCGTACTGG
GCGATCATCAACCACAAATAACTGCAGGCGAGCTCCGTCGACAAGCTTGCGGCCGCACTCGAGCACCACC
ACCACCACCACCACCACTAATTGATTAATACCTAGGCTGCTAAACAAAGCCCGAAAGGAAGCTGAGTTGG
CTGCTGCCACCGCTGAGCAATAACTAGCATAACCCCTTGGGGCCTCTAAACGGGTCTTGAGGGGTTTTTT
GCTGAAAGGAGGAACTATATCCGGAT
